Addgene plasmid #35562: pcDNA Flag ERbeta
Depositing lab: Harish Srinivas. Publication: Ligand-independent antiapoptotic function of estrogen receptor-beta in lung cancer cells. Zhang G, Yanamala N, Lathrop KL, Zhang L, Klein-Seetharaman J, Srinivas H. Mol Endocrinol. 2010 Sep;24(9):1737-47. Epub 2010 Jul 21. 10.1210/me.2010-0125 PubMed 20660297.
Backbone
  Vector backbone: pcDNA 3.1
  Vector type: Mammalian Expression
Growth in bacteria
  Bacterial resistance: Ampicillin, 100 μg/mL
  Growth temperature: 37°C
  Growth strain: DH5alpha
  Copy number: High Copy
Gene/Insert
  Gene/Insert name: Estrogen Receptor beta
  Species: H. sapiens (human)
  Insert size (bp): 1592
  Entrez Gene: ESR2 (a.k.a. ER-BETA, ESR-BETA, ESRB, ESTRB, Erb, NR3A2, ODG8)
  Tag / fusion protein: Flag (N terminal on insert)
  Cloning method: Restriction Enzyme; 5′ cloning site BamHI (not destroyed); 3′ cloning site XhoI (not destroyed)
  Sequencing primers: 5′ CMV-F; 3′ BGH-Rev
Terms and licenses: Academic/Nonprofit Terms; Industry Terms: Not Available to Industry
How to cite: pcDNA Flag ERbeta was a gift from Harish Srinivas (Addgene plasmid # 35562 ; http://n2t.net/addgene:35562 ; RRID:Addgene_35562)
