[The description below was written by a language model from this plasmid's Addgene catalogue record and pLannotate feature annotations shown in this document.]
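Description:
pcDNA Flag ERbeta is a mammalian expression plasmid of about 7 kb built on the pcDNA 3.1 backbone and carrying human estrogen receptor beta (ESR2) with an N-terminal Flag tag. It is propagated in E. coli as a high-copy plasmid through a ColE1/pUC-type origin and selected with ampicillin via the beta-lactamase gene and its own promoter. An f1 phage origin is also present, along with short lac promoter/operator and other remnant fragments that are typical backbone carry-over and have no evident role in the construct's function.

The expression cassette is driven by the human cytomegalovirus immediate-early enhancer and promoter, with a T7 promoter just downstream that could support in vitro transcription. The sequence annotation identifies the tag as a 3xFLAG epitope (three tandem FLAG units with an enterokinase cleavage site) placed immediately upstream of the roughly 1.6 kb ESR2 coding sequence, which was cloned between BamHI and XhoI sites that both remain intact. Transcripts are terminated by the bovine growth hormone polyadenylation signal. The annotation tool's database entry for ESR2 includes a note about isoform 2, but the record does not state which isoform the insert encodes. A separate SV40 early promoter drives the neomycin phosphotransferase gene followed by an SV40 poly(A) signal, allowing G418 selection of stably transfected mammalian cells.

The plasmid is suited to transient or stable overexpression of epitope-tagged ERbeta in cultured mammalian cells, with the Flag tag enabling detection or immunoprecipitation. The associated publication concerns a ligand-independent antiapoptotic function of ERbeta in lung cancer cells.
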