Features (pLannotate 1.2.2; 21 found; start..end, strand, type, name):
     30..82      -  misc_feature   bom (fragment): basis of mobility region from pBR322
    237..616     +  enhancer       CMV enhancer: human cytomegalovirus immediate early enhancer
    617..820     +  promoter       CMV promoter: human cytomegalovirus (CMV) immediate early promoter
    816..849     +  LTR            5' LTR (truncated) (fragment): truncated 5' long terminal repeat (LTR) from HIV-1
    865..883     +  promoter       T7 promoter: promoter for bacteriophage T7 RNA polymerase
    941..1006    +  CDS            3xFLAG: three tandem FLAG® epitope tags, followed by an enterokinase cleavage site
   1010..2599    +  CDS            ESR2: ESR2_HUMAN - Also known as ESTRB, NR3A2. Experimental evidence at protein level: Swiss-Prot protein existence level 1. [Isoform 2]: Lacks ligand binding ability and has no or only very low ERE binding activity resulting in the loss of ligand-dependent transactivation ability. From Homo sapiens (Human).
   2646..2870    +  polyA_signal   bGH poly(A) signal: bovine growth hormone polyadenylation signal
   2874..2895    +  promoter       SV40 promoter (fragment): SV40 enhancer and early promoter
   2916..3344    +  rep_origin     f1 ori (sequence partly withheld): f1 bacteriophage origin of replication; arrow indicates direction of (+) strand synthesis
   3358..3687    +  promoter       SV40 promoter: SV40 enhancer and early promoter
   3754..4545    +  CDS            neo: KKA2_KLEPN - Also known as kan, nptII. Experimental evidence at protein level: Swiss-Prot protein existence level 1. Resistance to kanamycin, neomycin, paromomycin, ribostamycin, butirosin and gentamicin B. From Klebsiella pneumoniae.
   4569..4727    +  CDS            ble (fragment): BLE_KLEPN - Experimental evidence at protein level: Swiss-Prot protein existence level 1. Binding protein with a strong affinity to the bleomycin family of antibiotics. Binds to CL990; an antimitotic-antibiotic compound. From Klebsiella pneumoniae.
   4722..4843    +  polyA_signal   SV40 poly(A) signal: SV40 polyadenylation signal
   4916..4932    -  protein_bind   lac operator: The lac repressor binds to the lac operator to inhibit transcription in E. coli. This inhibition can be relieved by adding lactose or isopropyl-β-D-thiogalactopyranoside (IPTG). lac repressor encoded by lacI
   4940..4970    -  promoter       lac promoter: promoter for the E. coli lac operon
   4985..5006    -  protein_bind   CAP binding site: CAP binding activates transcription in the presence of cAMP. E. coli catabolite activator protein
   5019..5111    -  CDS            lacI (fragment): lac repressor; lacI; The lac repressor binds to the lac operator to inhibit transcription in E. coli. This inhibition can be relieved by adding lactose or isopropyl-β-D-thiogalactopyranoside (IPTG).
   5294..5882    -  rep_origin     ori: high-copy-number ColE1/pMB1/pBR322/pUC origin of replication
   6053..6913    -  CDS            AmpR: β-lactamase; bla; confers resistance to ampicillin, carbenicillin, and related antibiotics
   6914..7018    -  promoter       AmpR promoter: bla
>Addgene plasmid #35562 | pcDNA Flag ERbeta | addgene full sequence | sequence record 237964 | Addgene NGS Result
TCGACGGATCGGGAGATCTCCCGATCCCCTATGGTGCACTCTCAGTACAATCTGCTCTGATGCCGCATAG
TTAAGCCAGTATCTGCTCCCTGCTTGTGTGTTGGAGGTCGCTGAGTAGTGCGCGAGCAAAATTTAAGCTA
CAACAAGGCAAGGCTTGACCGACAATTGCATGAAGAATCTGCTTAGGGTTAGGCGTTTTGCGCTGCTTCG
CGATGTACGGGCCAGATATACGCGTTGACATTGATTATTGACTAGTTATTAATAGTAATCAATTACGGGG
TCATTAGTTCATAGCCCATATATGGAGTTCCGCGTTACATAACTTACGGTAAATGGCCCGCCTGGCTGAC
CGCCCAACGACCCCCGCCCATTGACGTCAATAATGACGTATGTTCCCATAGTAACGCCAATAGGGACTTT
CCATTGACGTCAATGGGTGGAGTATTTACGGTAAACTGCCCACTTGGCAGTACATCAAGTGTATCATATG
CCAAGTACGCCCCCTATTGACGTCAATGACGGTAAATGGCCCGCCTGGCATTATGCCCAGTACATGACCT
TATGGGACTTTCCTACTTGGCAGTACATCTACGTATTAGTCATCGCTATTACCATGGTGATGCGGTTTTG
GCAGTACATCAATGGGCGTGGATAGCGGTTTGACTCACGGGGATTTCCAAGTCTCCACCCCATTGACGTC
AATGGGAGTTTGTTTTGGCACCAAAATCAACGGGACTTTCCAAAATGTCGTAACAACTCCGCCCCATTGA
CGCAAATGGGCGGTAGGCGTGTACGGTGGGAGGTCTATATAAGCAGAGCTCTCTGGCTAACTAGAGAACC
CACTGCTTACTGGCTTATCGAAATTAATACGACTCACTATAGGGAGACCCAAGCTGGCTAGCGTTTAAAC
TTAAGCTTGGTACCGAGCTCGGATCCTATGGACTACAAAGACCATGACGGTGATTATAAAGATCATGACA
TCGATTACAAGGATGACGATGACAAGCTTATGGATATAAAAAACTCACCATCTAGCCTTAATTCTCCTTC
CTCCTACAACTGCAGTCAATCCATCTTACCCCTGGAGCACGGCTCCATATACATACCTTCCTCCTATGTA
GACAGCCACCATGAATATCCAGCCATGACATTCTATAGCCCTGCTGTGATGAATTACAGCATTCCCAGCA
ATGTCACTAACTTGGAAGGTGGGCCTGGTCGGCAGACCACAAGCCCAAATGTGTTGTGGCCAACACCTGG
GCACCTTTCTCCTTTAGTGGTCCATCGCCAGTTATCACATCTGTATGCGGAACCTCAAAAGAGTCCCTGG
TGTGAAGCAAGATCGCTAGAACACACCTTACCTGTAAACAGAGAGACACTGAAAAGGAAGGTTAGTGGGA
ACCGTTGCGCCAGCCCTGTTACTGGTCCAGGTTCAAAGAGGGATGCTCACTTCTGCGCTGTCTGCAGCGA
TTACGCATCGGGATATCACTATGGAGTCTGGTCGTGTGAAGGATGTAAGGCCTTTTTTAAAAGAAGCATT
CAAGGACATAATGATTATATTTGTCCAGCTACAAATCAGTGTACAATCGATAAAAACCGGCGCAAGAGCT
GCCAGGCCTGCCGACTTCGGAAGTGTTACGAAGTGGGAATGGTGAAGTGTGGCTCCCGGAGAGAGAGATG
TGGGTACCGCCTTGTGCGGAGACAGAGAAGTGCCGACGAGCAGCTGCACTGTGCCGGCAAGGCCAAGAGA
AGTGGCGGCCACGCGCCCCGAGTGCGGGAGCTGCTGCTGGACGCCCTGAGCCCCGAGCAGCTAGTGCTCA
CCCTCCTGGAGGCTGAGCCGCCCCATGTGCTGATCAGCCGCCCCAGTGCGCCCTTCACCGAGGCCTCCAT
GATGATGTCCCTGACCAAGTTGGCCGACAAGGAGTTGGTACACATGATCAGCTGGGCCAAGAAGATTCCC
GGCTTTGTGGAGCTCAGCCTGTTCGACCAAGTGCGGCTCTTGGAGAGCTGTTGGATGGAGGTGTTAATGA
TGGGGCTGATGTGGCGCTCAATTGACCACCCCGGCAAGCTCATCTTTGCTCCAGATCTTGTTCTGGACAG
GGATGAGGGGAAATGCGTAGAAGGAATTCTGGAAATCTTTGACATGCTCCTGGCAACTACTTCAAGGTTT
CGAGAGTTAAAACTCCAACACAAAGAATATCTCTGTGTCAAGGCCATGATCCTGCTCAATTCCAGTATGT
ACCCTCTGGTCACAGCGACCCAGGATGCTGACAGCAGCCGGAAGCTGGCTCACTTGCTGAACGCCGTGAC
CGATGCTTTGGTTTGGGTGATTGCCAAGAGCGGCATCTCCTCCCAGCAGCAATCCATGCGCCTGGCTAAC
CTCCTGATGCTCCTGTCCCACGTCAGGCATGCGAGTAACAAGGGCATGGAACATCTGCTCAACATGAAGT
GCAAAAATGTGGTCCCAGTGTATGACCTGCTGCTGGAGATGCTGAATGCCCACGTGCTTCGCGGGTGCAA
GTCCTCCATCACGGGGTCCGAGTGCAGCCCGGCAGAGGACAGTAAAAGCAAAGAGGGCTCCCAGAACCCA
CAGTCTCAGTGACTCGAGTCTAGAGGGCCCGTTTAAACCCGCTGATCAGCCTCGACTGTGCCTTCTAGTT
GCCAGCCATCTGTTGTTTGCCCCTCCCCCGTGCCTTCCTTGACCCTGGAAGGTGCCACTCCCACTGTCCT
TTCCTAATAAAATGAGGAAATTGCATCGCATTGTCTGAGTAGGTGTCATTCTATTCTGGGGGGTGGGGTG
GGGCAGGACAGCAAGGGGGAGGATTGGGAAGACAATAGCAGGCATGCTGGGGATGCGGTGGGCTCTATGG
CTTCTGAGGCGGAAAGAACCAGCTGGGGCTCTAGGGGGTATCCCC
[124 nt withheld, positions 2916-3039]
C
[91 nt withheld, positions 3041-3131]
A
[49 nt withheld, positions 3133-3181]
CCTTTGACGTTGGAGTCCACGTTCTTT
[37 nt withheld, positions 3209-3245]
ACCCTATCTCGGTCTATTCTTTTGATTTATAAGGGATTTTGCCGATTTCGGCCTATTGGTTAAAAAATGA
GCTGATTTAACAAAAATTTAACGCGAATTAATTCTGTGGAATGTGTGTCAGTTAGGGTGTGGAAAGTCCC
CAGGCTCCCCAGCAGGCAGAAGTATGCAAAGCATGCATCTCAATTAGTCAGCAACCAGGTGTGGAAAGTC
CCCAGGCTCCCCAGCAGGCAGAAGTATGCAAAGCATGCATCTCAATTAGTCAGCAACCATAGTCCCGCCC
CTAACTCCGCCCATCCCGCCCCTAACTCCGCCCAGTTCCGCCCATTCTCCGCCCCATGGCTGACTAATTT
TTTTTATTTATGCAGAGGCCGAGGCCGCCTCTGCCTCTGAGCTATTCCAGAAGTAGTGAGGAGGCTTTTT
TGGAGGCCTAGGCTTTTGCAAAAAGCTCCCGGGAGCTTGTATATCCATTTTCGGATCTGATCAAGAGACA
GGATGAGGATCGTTTCGCATGATTGAACAAGATGGATTGCACGCAGGTTCTCCGGCCGCTTGGGTGGAGA
GGCTATTCGGCTATGACTGGGCACAACAGACAATCGGCTGCTCTGATGCCGCCGTGTTCCGGCTGTCAGC
GCAGGGGCGCCCGGTTCTTTTTGTCAAGACCGACCTGTCCGGTGCCCTGAATGAACTGCAGGACGAGGCA
GCGCGGCTATCGTGGCTGGCCACGACGGGCGTTCCTTGCGCAGCTGTGCTCGACGTTGTCACTGAAGCGG
GAAGGGACTGGCTGCTATTGGGCGAAGTGCCGGGGCAGGATCTCCTGTCATCTCACCTTGCTCCTGCCGA
GAAAGTATCCATCATGGCTGATGCAATGCGGCGGCTGCATACGCTTGATCCGGCTACCTGCCCATTCGAC
CACCAAGCGAAACATCGCATCGAGCGAGCACGTACTCGGATGGAAGCCGGTCTTGTCGATCAGGATGATC
TGGACGAAGAGCATCAGGGGCTCGCGCCAGCCGAACTGTTCGCCAGGCTCAAGGCGCGCATGCCCGACGG
CGAGGATCTCGTCGTGACCCATGGCGATGCCTGCTTGCCGAATATCATGGTGGAAAATGGCCGCTTTTCT
GGATTCATCGACTGTGGCCGGCTGGGTGTGGCGGACCGCTATCAGGACATAGCGTTGGCTACCCGTGATA
TTGCTGAAGAGCTTGGCGGCGAATGGGCTGACCGCTTCCTCGTGCTTTACGGTATCGCCGCTCCCGATTC
GCAGCGCATCGCCTTCTATCGCCTTCTTGACGAGTTCTTCTGAGCGGGACTCTGGGGTTCGAAATGACCG
ACCAAGCGACGCCCAACCTGCCATCACGAGATTTCGATTCCACCGCCGCCTTCTATGAAAGGTTGGGCTT
CGGAATCGTTTTCCGGGACGCCGGCTGGATGATCCTCCAGCGCGGGGATCTCATGCTGGAGTTCTTCGCC
CACCCCAACTTGTTTATTGCAGCTTATAATGGTTACAAATAAAGCAATAGCATCACAAATTTCACAAATA
AAGCATTTTTTTCACTGCATTCTAGTTGTGGTTTGTCCAAACTCATCAATGTATCTTATCATGTCTGTAT
ACCGTCGACCTCTAGCTAGAGCTTGGCGTAATCATGGTCATAGCTGTTTCCTGTGTGAAATTGTTATCCG
CTCACAATTCCACACAACATACGAGCCGGAAGCATAAAGTGTAAAGCCTGGGGTGCCTAATGAGTGAGCT
AACTCACATTAATTGCGTTGCGCTCACTGCCCGCTTTCCAGTCGGGAAACCTGTCGTGCCAGCTGCATTA
ATGAATCGGCCAACGCGCGGGGAGAGGCGGTTTGCGTATTGGGCGCTCTTCCGCTTCCTCGCTCACTGAC
TCGCTGCGCTCGGTCGTTCGGCTGCGGCGAGCGGTATCAGCTCACTCAAAGGCGGTAATACGGTTATCCA
CAGAATCAGGGGATAACGCAGGAAAGAACATGTGAGCAAAAGGCCAGCAAAAGGCCAGGAACCGTAAAAA
GGCCGCGTTGCTGGCGTTTTTCCATAGGCTCCGCCCCCCTGACGAGCATCACAAAAATCGACGCTCAAGT
CAGAGGTGGCGAAACCCGACAGGACTATAAAGATACCAGGCGTTTCCCCCTGGAAGCTCCCTCGTGCGCT
CTCCTGTTCCGACCCTGCCGCTTACCGGATACCTGTCCGCCTTTCTCCCTTCGGGAAGCGTGGCGCTTTC
TCATAGCTCACGCTGTAGGTATCTCAGTTCGGTGTAGGTCGTTCGCTCCAAGCTGGGCTGTGTGCACGAA
CCCCCCGTTCAGCCCGACCGCTGCGCCTTATCCGGTAACTATCGTCTTGAGTCCAACCCGGTAAGACACG
ACTTATCGCCACTGGCAGCAGCCACTGGTAACAGGATTAGCAGAGCGAGGTATGTAGGCGGTGCTACAGA
GTTCTTGAAGTGGTGGCCTAACTACGGCTACACTAGAAGAACAGTATTTGGTATCTGCGCTCTGCTGAAG
CCAGTTACCTTCGGAAAAAGAGTTGGTAGCTCTTGATCCGGCAAACAAACCACCGCTGGTAGCGGTGGTT
TTTTTGTTTGCAAGCAGCAGATTACGCGCAGAAAAAAAGGATCTCAAGAAGATCCTTTGATCTTTTCTAC
GGGGTCTGACGCTCAGTGGAACGAAAACTCACGTTAAGGGATTTTGGTCATGAGATTATCAAAAAGGATC
TTCACCTAGATCCTTTTAAATTAAAAATGAAGTTTTAAATCAATCTAAAGTATATATGAGTAAACTTGGT
CTGACAGTTACCAATGCTTAATCAGTGAGGCACCTATCTCAGCGATCTGTCTATTTCGTTCATCCATAGT
TGCCTGACTCCCCGTCGTGTAGATAACTACGATACGGGAGGGCTTACCATCTGGCCCCAGTGCTGCAATG
ATACCGCGAGACCCACGCTCACCGGCTCCAGATTTATCAGCAATAAACCAGCCAGCCGGAAGGGCCGAGC
GCAGAAGTGGTCCTGCAACTTTATCCGCCTCCATCCAGTCTATTAATTGTTGCCGGGAAGCTAGAGTAAG
TAGTTCGCCAGTTAATAGTTTGCGCAACGTTGTTGCCATTGCTACAGGCATCGTGGTGTCACGCTCGTCG
TTTGGTATGGCTTCATTCAGCTCCGGTTCCCAACGATCAAGGCGAGTTACATGATCCCCCATGTTGTGCA
AAAAAGCGGTTAGCTCCTTCGGTCCTCCGATCGTTGTCAGAAGTAAGTTGGCCGCAGTGTTATCACTCAT
GGTTATGGCAGCACTGCATAATTCTCTTACTGTCATGCCATCCGTAAGATGCTTTTCTGTGACTGGTGAG
TACTCAACCAAGTCATTCTGAGAATAGTGTATGCGGCGACCGAGTTGCTCTTGCCCGGCGTCAATACGGG
ATAATACCGCGCCACATAGCAGAACTTTAAAAGTGCTCATCATTGGAAAACGTTCTTCGGGGCGAAAACT
CTCAAGGATCTTACCGCTGTTGAGATCCAGTTCGATGTAACCCACTCGTGCACCCAACTGATCTTCAGCA
TCTTTTACTTTCACCAGCGTTTCTGGGTGAGCAAAAACAGGAAGGCAAAATGCCGCAAAAAAGGGAATAA
GGGCGACACGGAAATGTTGAATACTCATACTCTTCCTTTTTCAATATTATTGAAGCATTTATCAGGGTTA
TTGTCTCATGAGCGGATACATATTTGAATGTATTTAGAAAAATAAACAAATAGGGGTTCCGCGCACATTT
CCCCGAAAAGTGCCACCTGACG
