>Addgene plasmid #35562 | pcDNA Flag ERbeta | addgene partial sequence | sequence record 44725 | CMV-F 5'-CGCAAATGGGCGGTAGGCGTG-3'
CTCTCTGGCTAACTAGAGAACCCACTGCTTACTGGCTTATCGAAATTAATACGACTCACTATAGGGAGAC
CCAAGCTGGCTAGCGTTTAAACTTAAGCTTGGTACCGAGCTCGGATCCTATGGACTACAAAGACCATGAC
GGTGATTATAAAGATCATGACATCGATTACAAGGATGACGATGACAAGCTTATGGATATAAAAAACTCAC
CATCTAGCCTTAATTCTCCTTCCTCCTACAACTGCAGTCAATCCATCTTACCCCTGGAGCACGGCTCCAT
ATACATACCTTCCTCCTATGTAGACAGCCACCATGAATATCCAGCCATGACATTCTATAGCCCTGCTGTG
ATGAATTACAGCATTCCCAGCAATGTCACTAACTTGGAAGGTGGGCCTGGTCGGCAGACCACAAGCCCAA
ATGTGTTGTGGCCAACACCTGGGCACCTTTCTCCTTTAGTGGTCCATCGCCAGTTATCACATCTGTATGC
GGAACCTCAAAAGAGTCCCTGGTGTGAAGCAAGATCGCTAGAACACACCTTACCTGTAAACAGAGAGACA
CTGAAAAGGAAGGTTAGTGGGAACCGTTGCGCCAGCCCTGTTACTGGTCCAGGTTCAAAGAGGGATGCTC
ACTTCTGCGCTGTCTGCAGCGATTACGCATCGGGATATCACTATGGAGTCTGGTCGTGTGAAGGA
