>Addgene plasmid #35562 | pcDNA Flag ERbeta | addgene partial sequence | sequence record 86567 | BGH-rev 5'-TAGAAGGCACAGTCGAGG-3'
TAGACTCGAGTCACTGAGACTGTGGGTTCTGGGAGCCCTCTTTGCTTTTACTGTCCTCTGCCGGGCTGCA
CTCGGACCCCGTGATGGAGGACTTGCACCCGCGAAGCACGTGGGCATTCAGCATCTCCAGCAGCAGGTCA
TACACTGGGACCACATTTTTGCACTTCATGTTGAGCAGATGTTCCATGCCCTTGTTACTCGCATGCCTGA
CGTGGGACAGGAGCATCAGGAGGTTAGCCAGGCGCATGGATTGCTGCTGGGAGGAGATGCCGCTCTTGGC
AATCACCCAAACCAAAGCATCGGTCACGGCGTTCAGCAAGTGAGCCAGCTTCCGGCTGCTGTCAGCATCC
TGGGTCGCTGTGACCAGAGGGTACATACTGGAATTGAGCAGGATCATGGCCTTGACACAGAGATATTCTT
TGTGTTGGAGTTTTAACTCTCGAAACCTTGAAGTAGTTGCCAGGAGCATGTCAAAGATTTCCAGAATTCC
TTCTACGCATTTCCCCTCATCCCTGTCCAGAACAAGATCTGGAGCAAAGATGAGCTTGCCGGGGTGGTCA
ATTGAGCGCCACATCAGCCCCATCATTAACACCTCCATCCAACAGCTCTCCAAGAGCCGCACTTGGTCGA
ACAGGCTGAGCTCCACAAAGCCGGGAATCTTCTTGGCCCAGCTGATCATGTGTACCAACTCCTTGTCGGC
CAACTTGGTCAGGGACATCATCATGGAGGCCTCGGTGAAGGGCGCACTGGGGCGGCTGATCAGCACATGG
GGCGGCTCAGCCTCCAGGAGGGTGAGCACTAGCTGCTCGGGGCTCAGGGCGTCCAGCAGCAGCTCCCGCA
CTCGGGGCGCGTGGCCGCCACTTCTCTTGGCCTTGCCGGCACAGTGCAGCTGCTCGTCGGCACTTCTCTG
TCTCCGCACAAGGCGGTACCCACATCTCTCTCTCCGG
